>Addgene plasmid #46284 | p401F/GgVcl 1-1066 (N term FLAG tag) | depositor partial sequence | sequence record 65206 | not much of backbone
GAACGCGGCTACAATTAATACATAACCTTATGTATCATACACATACGATTTAGGTGACACTATAGAATAA
CATCCACTTTGCCTTTCTCTCCACAGGTGTCCACTCCCAGGTCCAACTGCACCTCGGTTCTATCGATCAG
CCGCCACCATGGACTACAAGGACGACGATGACAAGGGATCCAAAGAATTCGCCCTTCATATGATGCCCGT
CTTCCACACGCGCACCATCGAGAGCATCTTGGAGCCCGTGGCTCAGCAGATCTCCCACCTGGTCATCATG
CACGAGGAGGGGGAGGTAGACGGCAAGGCCATCCCGGACCTCACCGCCCCCGTGTCGGCCGTGCAGGCCG
CTGTCAGCAACCTGGTGCGGGTTGGAAAAGAAACTGTGCAGACAACAGAAGACCAGATCTTGAAAAGGGA
TATGCCACCAGCATTCATCAAAGTAGAGAATGCCTGCACCAAGCTCGTTCGAGCAGCCCAGATGCTGCAA
GCAGATCCTTATTCAGTACCAGCTCGTGACTACCTAATTGATGGATCAAGAGGCATCCTTTCTGGAACAT
CAGACTTACTTCTGACATTTGATGAAGCGGAGGTCCGTAAAATCATCCGTGTCTGCAAAGGAATATTGGA
ATATCTGACTGTGGCAGAAGTAGTAGAGACTATGGAGGATTTGGTGACATATACAAAGAATCTAGGGCCA
GGAATGACAAAGATGGCGAAAATGATCGATGAGAGACAACAGGAATTAACTCATCAGGAACATAGGGTTA
TGCTGGTGAACTCCATGAATACTGTGAAGGAGCTATTGCCTGTACTTATTTCAGCTATGAAGATCTTTGT
AACCACAAAAAACACTAAAAGCCAGGGAATAGAAGAGGCCTTGAAAAATCGCAATTTCACAGTAGAGAAA
ATGAGTGCTGAGATAAATGAAATAATCCGTGTATTACAACTCACTTCCTGGGATGAAGATGCCTGGGCCA
GCAAGGACACTGAAGCCATGAAAAGAGCTTTAGCCCTAATAGATTCAAAGATGAACCAGGCAAAAGGCTG
GCTGAGAGATCCAAACGCACCTCCAGGGGATGCTGGTGAGCAAGCAATAAGGCAGATCCTTGATGAAGCT
GGAAAAGCAGGAGAATTGTGTGCAGGCAAAGAACGCAGGGAGATTCTGGGAACATGCAAAACTTTGGGCC
AAATGACTGATCAACTTGCTGATCTCCGAGCTAGAGGACAGGGTGCTACACCGATGGCAATGCAGAAGGC
ACAGCAGGTGTCACAAGGCCTGGATTTGCTCACTGCAAAAGTGGAGAATGCAGCCCGGAAATTGGAGGCC
ATGACAAACTCTAAGCAGGCTATTGCAAAGAAGATTGATGCTGCTCAGAACTGGCTTGCGGATCCCAACG
GCGGAAGTGAAGGAGAAGAACACATTCGAGGAATTATGTCTGAAGCAAGGAAAGTTGCAGAATTGTGTGA
GGAGCCTAAAGAAAGAGATGATATCCTTCGCTCCTTGGGGGAAATCTCTGCTCTGACAGCTAAGCTGTCA
GATCTGCGACGACATGGGAAAGGCGACTCTCCTGAGGCCCGTGCATTGGCCAAGCAAATAGCTACATCAC
TTCAGAACTTACAGTCCAAAACAAACAGAGCTGTAGCAAATACTAGGCCAGTTAAAGCTGCTGTCCATTT
GGAGGGCAAGATTGAGCAAGCCCAGAGGTGGATAGATAATCCTACAGTTGATGATCGGGGAGTAGGCCAG
GCAGCAATTCGGGGTTTGGTTGCAGAAGGTCGTCGTCTAGCCAATGTCATGATGGGACCTTATCGTCAGG
ACCTGCTTGCCAAATGTGACCGTGTAGACCAGCTGGCTGCTCAGCTTGCTGACCTTGCAGCAAGAGGGGA
AGGAGAGTCTCCTCAGGCTAGGGCAATTGCTGCTCAGCTTCAGGACTCCCTGAAGGATCTCAAAGCACGG
ATGCAAGAAGCAATGACCCAGGAGGTGTCTGATGTTTTCAGTGACACTACAACCCCTATTAAGTTGTTAG
CAGTAGCAGCCACTGCTCCTTCTGATACTCCCAATAGAGAAGAGGTGTTTGAAGAAAGAGCAGCAAATTT
TGAAAACCATGCTGCTAGACTGGGAGCAACAGCAGAAAAAGCAGCTGCAGTTGGAACTGCTAATAAAACT
ACTGTGGAAGGCATTCAGGCAACAGTCAAATCTGCAAGGGAGCTTACACCACAGGTAGTATCGGCTGCTC
GAATCCTCCTGAGAAATCCTGGAAATCAAGCTGCTTATGAGCATTTTGAGACAATGAAAAACCAATGGAT
TGATAATGTAGAAAAGATGACAGGGCTGGTGGATGAGGCCATCGATACCAAGTCTCTGTTGGATGCATCA
GAAGAGGCTATTAAGAAGGATCTTGATAAATGCAAAGTTGCAATGGCCAATATGCAACCTCAGATGCTGG
TAGCTGGAGCCACCAGCATTGCTAGACGAGCGAACCGCATCCTGCTTGTGGCAAAACGGGAGGTTGAAAA
TTCAGAAGACCCTAAATTCAGGGAGGCTGTTAAAGCAGCTTCTGATGAGCTGAGCAAAACCATATCACCG
ATGGTAATGGATGCTAAAGCTGTAGCAGGAAATATCTCTGATCCTGGTTTGCAGAAGAGTTTCTTGGATT
CTGGATACAGGATTCTGGGAGCTGTGGCCAAAGTCAGAGAAGCCTTTCAGCCTCAGGAGCCAGACTTTCC
CCCTCCTCCTCCTGACCTAGAGCATCTCCATCTGACTGATGAGCTTGCTCCTCCAAAACCACCACTTCCA
GAAGGTGAGGTTCCCCCACCCAGACCACCACCCCCTGAAGAAAAAGATGAGGAGTTCCCAGAGCAGAAAG
CAGGAGAAGCTATTAATCAGCCCATGATGATGGCTGCTAGGCAGTTGCATGACGAGGCTCGGAAATGGTC
TAGCAAGGGTAACGACATCATTGCTGCTGCTAAACGAATGGCGCTGCTCATGGCTGAGATGTCACGCCTG
GTGCGAGGAGGCAGCGGAAACAAGCGTGCCCTCATCCAGTGTGCAAAAGATATTGCTAAGGCATCGGATG
AAGTCACTCGATTGGCCAAAGAGGTGGCCAAGCAATGTACTGATAAACGCATTAGAACAAACCTCTTACA
GGTCTGTGAGCGAATCCCAACCATCAGCACGCAGCTCAAAATTCTTTCCACAGTGAAAGCTACCATGCTG
GGCAGGACTAACATCAGCGATGAAGAATCAGAACAGGCAACTGAGATGTTGGTTCATAACGCCCAGAACC
TCATGCAGTCTGTGAAGGAAACTGTGAGAGAAGCTGAAGCAGCATCCATTAAGATAAGAACAGATGCCGG
ATTCACTCTGCGCTGGGTCAGAAAGACCCCATGGTATCAGTAACTCGAGGGGGGGCCCGGTACC
