>Addgene plasmid #46284 | p401F/GgVcl 1-1066 (N term FLAG tag) | addgene partial sequence | sequence record 66849 | CMV-F 5'-CGCAAATGGGCGGTAGGCGTG-3'
AGCAGAGCTCGTTTAGTGAACCGTCAGATCGCCTGGAGACGCCATCCACGCTGTTTTGACCTCCATAGAA
GACACCGGGACCGATCCAGCCTCCGCGGCCGGGAACGGTGCATTGGAACGCGGATTCCCCGTGCCAAGAG
TGACGTAAGTACCGCCTATAGAGTCTATAGGCCCACCCCCTTGGCTTCGTTAGAACGCGGCTACAATTAA
TACATAACCTTATGTATCATACACATACGATTTAGGTGACACTATAGAATAACATCCACTTTGCCTTTCT
CTCCACAGGTGTCCACTCCCAGGTCCAACTGCACCTCGGTTCTATCGATCAGCCGCCACCATGGACTACA
AGGACGACGATGACAAGGGATCCAAAGAATTCGCCCTTCATATGATGCCCGTCTTCCACACGCGCACCAT
CGAGAGCATCTTGGAGCCCGTGGCTCAGCAGATCTCCCACCTGGTCATCATGCACGAGGAGGGGGAGGTA
GACGGCAAGGCCATCCCGGACCTCACCGCCCCCGTGTCGGCCGTGCAGGCCGCTGTCAGCAACCTGGTGC
GGGTTGGAAAAGAAACTGTGCAGACAACAGAAGACCAGATCTTGAAAAGGGATATGCCACCAGCATTCAT
CAAAGTAGAGAATGCCTGCACCAAGCTCGTTCGAGCAGCCCAGATGCTGCAAGCAGATCCTTATTCAGTA
CCAGCTCGTGACTACCTAATTGATGGATCAAGAGGCATCCTTTCTGGAACATCAGACTTACTTCTGACAT
TTGATGAAGCGGAGGTCCGTAAAATCATCCGTGTCTGCAAAGGAATATTGGAATATCTGACTGTGGCAGA
AGTAGTAGAGACTATGGAGGATTTGGTGACATATACAAAGAATCTAGGGCCAGGAATGACAAAGATG
