[The description below was written by a language model from this plasmid's Addgene catalogue record.]
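Description:
p401F/GgVcl 1-1066 (N term FLAG tag) is a mammalian expression plasmid built on the p401F backbone that drives production of chicken (Gallus gallus) vinculin, residues 1-1066, from a CMV promoter. The insert of about 3.2 kb was placed in the vector by restriction cloning between NdeI and XhoI sites, both of which remain intact. This puts the coding sequence in frame behind a FLAG epitope supplied by the backbone, so the expressed protein carries the tag at its N terminus. The plasmid is propagated in E. coli under ampicillin selection. A neomycin resistance marker allows G418 selection of mammalian cells, so stable lines can be derived in addition to transient transfection. The record lists the copy number as unknown and does not name the bacterial origin of replication, the polyadenylation signal or other backbone elements. No feature table is provided, so the detailed layout of the vector cannot be described from this record.

Vinculin is a cytoskeletal adaptor protein found at focal adhesions and cell-cell adherens junctions, where it helps link integrin and cadherin complexes to actin filaments. The strong, constitutive CMV promoter gives high-level expression in most cultured mammalian cell lines. The small FLAG tag lets the exogenous chicken protein be distinguished from endogenous vinculin, using anti-FLAG antibodies for immunofluorescence, western blotting or immunoprecipitation. The record does not state a specific purpose. A construct of this design suits studies of vinculin localization, binding partners and function in adhesion, and it could serve as a reference alongside truncated or mutant vinculin variants made in the same vector.
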