Addgene plasmid #46284: p401F/GgVcl 1-1066 (N term FLAG tag)
Depositing lab: Susan Craig. Depositing organization: Johns Hopkins University and School of Medicine.
Backbone
  Vector backbone: p401F
  Backbone manufacturer: described in N. Kioka. 1999. JCB 144:59-69
  Vector type: Mammalian Expression
  Selectable markers: Neomycin (select with G418)
Growth in bacteria
  Bacterial resistance: Ampicillin, 100 μg/mL
  Growth temperature: 37°C
  Growth strain: DH5alpha
  Copy number: Unknown
Gene/Insert
  Gene/Insert name: Vcl 1-1066 (alt names: Vinculin; Vcl)
  Species: G. gallus (chicken)
  Insert size (bp): 3200
  Entrez Gene: VCL (a.k.a. VINC1)
  Promoter: CMV
  Tag / fusion protein: FLAG (N terminal on backbone)
  Cloning method: Restriction Enzyme; 5′ cloning site NdeI (not destroyed); 3′ cloning site XhoI (not destroyed)
  Sequencing primers: 5′ SP6
Terms and licenses: Academic/Nonprofit Terms; Industry Terms: Not Available to Industry
How to cite: p401F/GgVcl 1-1066 (N term FLAG tag) was a gift from Susan Craig (Addgene plasmid # 46284 ; http://n2t.net/addgene:46284 ; RRID:Addgene_46284)
